>Addgene plasmid #183624 | pSLQ11474 | addgene full sequence | sequence record 361639 | Addgene NGS Result
GGGCGCGCCATTCTAGATTAACCCTAGAAAGATAGTCTGCGTAAAATTGACGCATGCATTCTTGAAATAT
TGCTCTCTCTTTCTAAATAGCGCGAATCCGTCGCTGTGCATTTAGGACATCTCAGTCGCCGCTTGGAGCT
CCCGTGAGGCGTGCTTGTCAATGCGGTAAGTGTCACTGATTTTGAACTATAACGACCGCGTGAGTCAAAA
TGACGCATGATTATCTTTTACGTGACTTTTAAGATTTAACTCATACGATAATTATATTGTTATTTCATGT
TCTACTTACGTGATAACTTATTATATATATATTTTCTTGTTATAGATATCAACTAGAATGCTAGCCGCTG
TTGCTCAATCGACTTCCCAAGAACAGCGCTGTTGCTCAATCGACTTCCCAAGAACAGCAGGGATCTGGCC
TCGGCGGCCAAGCTCCGCTGTTGCTCAATCGACTTCCCAAGAACAGCGCTGTTGCTCAATCGACTTCCCA
AGAACAGCAGGGATCTGGCCTCGGCGGCCCCCGGGCTCGACATATGCGTAGGCGTGTACGGTGGGAGGTC
TATATAAGCAGAGCTCGTTTAGTGAACCGTCAGATCCTAGTCTACTACCCAGAAAGCTTGAATTCCCACC
ATGAGCGAGCTGATTAAGGAGAACATGCACATGAAGCTGTACATGGAGGGCACCGTGGACAACCATCACT
TCAAGTGCACATCCGAGGGCGAAGGCAAGCCCTACGAGGGCACCCAGACCATGAGAATCAAGGTGGTCGA
GGGCGGCCCTCTCCCCTTCGCCTTCGACATCCTGGCTACTAGCTTCCTCTACGGCAGCAAGACCTTCATC
AACCACACCCAGGGCATCCCCGACTTCTTCAAGCAGTCCTTCCCTGAGGGCTTCACATGGGAGAGAGTCA
CCACATACGAAGACGGGGGCGTGCTGACCGCTACCCAGGACACCAGCCTCCAGGACGGCTGCCTCATCTA
CAACGTCAAGATCAGAGGGGTGAACTTCACATCCAACGGCCCTGTGATGCAGAAGAAAACACTCGGCTGG
GAGGCCTTCACCGAGACTCTGTATCCTGCTGACGGCGGCCTGGAAGGCAGAAACGACATGGCCCTGAAGC
TCGTGGGCGGGAGCCATCTGATCGCAAACATCAAGACCACATATAGATCCAAGAAACCCGCTAAGAACCT
CAAGATGCCTGGCGTCTACTATGTGGACTACAGACTGGAAAGAATCAAGGAGGCCAACAACGAGACCTAC
GTCGAGCAGCACGAGGTGGCAGTGGCCAGATACTGCGACCTCCCTAGCAAACTGGGGCACAAGCTTAATT
AAACGCGTGATTCGTCAGTAGGGTTGTAAAGGTTTTTCTTTTCCTGAGAAAACAACCTTTTGTTTTCTCA
GGTTTTGCTTTTTGGCCTTTCCCTAGCTTTAAAAAAAAAAAAGCAAAACTCACCGAGGCAGTTCCATAGG
ATGGCAAGATCCTGGTATTGGTCTGCGAGGATCCTTTCTTTCTTTGAATTTCTACTAAGTGTAGATATGG
CTTCTAGGTTGCGGACAATTTCTACTAAGTGTAGATCGAGTTTTCTTTTTGTTTCTCGAGTTGTTTATTG
CAGCTTATAATGGTTACAAATAAAGCAATAGCATCACAAATTTCACAAATAAAGCATTTTTTTCACTGCA
TTCTAGTTGTGGTTTGTCCAAACTCATCAATGTATCTTATCATGTCTGGATCAACTGGATAACTCAAGCT
AACCGACTAGTCTAGTTAAAAGTTTTGTTACTTTATAGAAGAAATTTTGAGTTTTTGTTTTTTTTTAATA
AATAAATAAACATAAATAAATTGTTTGTTGAATTTATTATTAGTATGTAAGTGTAAATATAATAAAACTT
AATATCTATTCAAATTAATAAATAAACCTCGATATACAGACCGATAAAACACATGCGTCAATTTTACGCA
TGATTATCTTTAACGTACGTCACAATATGATTATCTTTCTAGGGTTAATCTAGTGTTTAAACGGCCGCTT
AATTAATCCAGCTTTTGTTCCCTTTAGTGAGGGTTAATTGCGCGCTTGGCGTAATCATGGTCATAGCTGT
TTCCTGTGTGAAATTGTTATCCGCTCACAATTCCACACAACATACGAGCCGGAAGCATAAAGTGTAAAGC
CTGGGGTGCCTAATGAGTGAGCTAACTCACATTAATTGCGTTGCGCTCACTGCCCGCTTTCCAGTCGGGA
AACCTGTCGTGCCAGCTGCATTAATGAATCGGCCAACGCGCGGGGAGAGGCGGTTTGCGTATTGGGCGCT
CTTCCGCTTCCTCGCTCACTGACTCGCTGCGCTCGGTCGTTCGGCTGCGGCGAGCGGTATCAGCTCACTC
AAAGGCGGTAATACGGTTATCCACAGAATCAGGGGATAACGCAGGAAAGAACATGTGAGCAAAAGGCCAG
CAAAAGGCCAGGAACCGTAAAAAGGCCGCGTTGCTGGCGTTTTTCCATAGGCTCCGCCCCCCTGACGAGC
ATCACAAAAATCGACGCTCAAGTCAGAGGTGGCGAAACCCGACAGGACTATAAAGATACCAGGCGTTTCC
CCCTGGAAGCTCCCTCGTGCGCTCTCCTGTTCCGACCCTGCCGCTTACCGGATACCTGTCCGCCTTTCTC
CCTTCGGGAAGCGTGGCGCTTTCTCATAGCTCACGCTGTAGGTATCTCAGTTCGGTGTAGGTCGTTCGCT
CCAAGCTGGGCTGTGTGCACGAACCCCCCGTTCAGCCCGACCGCTGCGCCTTATCCGGTAACTATCGTCT
TGAGTCCAACCCGGTAAGACACGACTTATCGCCACTGGCAGCAGCCACTGGTAACAGGATTAGCAGAGCG
AGGTATGTAGGCGGTGCTACAGAGTTCTTGAAGTGGTGGCCTAACTACGGCTACACTAGAAGAACAGTAT
TTGGTATCTGCGCTCTGCTGAAGCCAGTTACCTTCGGAAAAAGAGTTGGTAGCTCTTGATCCGGCAAACA
AACCACCGCTGGTAGCGGTGGTTTTTTTGTTTGCAAGCAGCAGATTACGCGCAGAAAAAAAGGATCTCAA
GAAGATCCTTTGATCTTTTCTACGGGGTCTGACGCTCAGTGGAACGAAAACTCACGTTAAGGGATTTTGG
TCATGAGATTATCAAAAAGGATCTTCACCTAGATCCTTTTAAATTAAAAATGAAGTTTTAAATCAATCTA
AAGTATATATGAGTAAACTTGGTCTGACAGTTACCAATGCTTAATCAGTGAGGCACCTATCTCAGCGATC
TGTCTATTTCGTTCATCCATAGTTGCCTGACTCCCCGTCGTGTAGATAACTACGATACGGGAGGGCTTAC
CATCTGGCCCCAGTGCTGCAATGATACCGCGAGACCCACGCTCACCGGCTCCAGATTTATCAGCAATAAA
CCAGCCAGCCGGAAGGGCCGAGCGCAGAAGTGGTCCTGCAACTTTATCCGCCTCCATCCAGTCTATTAAT
TGTTGCCGGGAAGCTAGAGTAAGTAGTTCGCCAGTTAATAGTTTGCGCAACGTTGTTGCCATTGCTACAG
GCATCGTGGTGTCACGCTCGTCGTTTGGTATGGCTTCATTCAGCTCCGGTTCCCAACGATCAAGGCGAGT
TACATGATCCCCCATGTTGTGCAAAAAAGCGGTTAGCTCCTTCGGTCCTCCGATCGTTGTCAGAAGTAAG
TTGGCCGCAGTGTTATCACTCATGGTTATGGCAGCACTGCATAATTCTCTTACTGTCATGCCATCCGTAA
GATGCTTTTCTGTGACTGGTGAGTACTCAACCAAGTCATTCTGAGAATAGTGTATGCGGCGACCGAGTTG
CTCTTGCCCGGCGTCAATACGGGATAATACCGCGCCACATAGCAGAACTTTAAAAGTGCTCATCATTGGA
AAACGTTCTTCGGGGCGAAAACTCTCAAGGATCTTACCGCTGTTGAGATCCAGTTCGATGTAACCCACTC
GTGCACCCAACTGATCTTCAGCATCTTTTACTTTCACCAGCGTTTCTGGGTGAGCAAAAACAGGAAGGCA
AAATGCCGCAAAAAAGGGAATAAGGGCGACACGGAAATGTTGAATACTCATACTCTTCCTTTTTCAATAT
TATTGAAGCATTTATCAGGGTTATTGTCTCATGAGCGGATACATATTTGAATGTATTTAGAAAAATAAAC
AAATAGGGGTTCCGCGCACATTTCCCCGAAAAGTGCCACCTAAATTGTAAGCGTTAATATTTTGTTAAAA
TTCGCGTTAAATTTTTGTTAAATCAGCTCATTTTTTAACCAATAGGCCGAAATCGGCAAAATCCCTTATA
AATCAAAAGAATAGACCGAGATAGGGT
[37 nt withheld, positions 4368-4404]
AAAGAACGTGGACTCCAACGTCAAAGG
[49 nt withheld, positions 4432-4480]
T
[91 nt withheld, positions 4482-4572]
G
[124 nt withheld, positions 4574-4697]
CCCATTCGCCATTCAGGCTGCGCAACTGTTGGGAAGGGCGATCGGTGCGGGCCTCTTCGCTATTACGCCA
GCTGGCGAAAGGGGGATGTGCTGCAAGGCGATTAAGTTGGGTAACGCCAGGGTTTTCCCAGTCACGACGT
TGTAAAACGACGGCCAGTGAGCGCGCGTAATACGACTCACTATAGGGCGAATTG
Features (pLannotate 1.2.2; 15 found; start..end, strand, type, name):
    538..575     +  promoter       minimal CMV promoter: human cytomegalovirus (CMV) immediate early promoter
    631..1329    +  CDS            TagBFP: TagBFP is a basic (constitutively fluorescent) blue fluorescent protein published in 2008, derived from Entacmaea quadricolor. It is reported to be a very rapidly-maturing monomer with very low acid sensitivity.
   1445..1498    -  CDS            KanR (fragment): aminoglycoside phosphotransferase; aph(3')-Ia; confers resistance to kanamycin
   1601..1732    +  polyA_signal   SV40 poly(A) signal: SV40 polyadenylation signal
   2051..2069    -  promoter       T3 promoter: promoter for bacteriophage T3 RNA polymerase
   2114..2130    -  protein_bind   lac operator: The lac repressor binds to the lac operator to inhibit transcription in E. coli. This inhibition can be relieved by adding lactose or isopropyl-β-D-thiogalactopyranoside (IPTG). lac repressor encoded by lacI
   2138..2168    -  promoter       lac promoter: promoter for the E. coli lac operon
   2183..2204    -  protein_bind   CAP binding site: CAP binding activates transcription in the presence of cAMP. E. coli catabolite activator protein
   2217..2309    -  CDS            lacI (fragment): lac repressor; lacI; The lac repressor binds to the lac operator to inhibit transcription in E. coli. This inhibition can be relieved by adding lactose or isopropyl-β-D-thiogalactopyranoside (IPTG).
   2492..3080    -  rep_origin     ori: high-copy-number ColE1/pMB1/pBR322/pUC origin of replication
   3251..4111    -  CDS            AmpR: β-lactamase; bla; confers resistance to ampicillin, carbenicillin, and related antibiotics
   4112..4216    -  promoter       AmpR promoter: bla
   4269..4697    -  rep_origin     f1 ori (sequence partly withheld): f1 bacteriophage origin of replication; arrow indicates direction of (+) strand synthesis
   4702..4857    -  CDS            lacZα (fragment): LacZα fragment of β-galactosidase; lacZ fragment
   4865..4883    +  promoter       T7 promoter: promoter for bacteriophage T7 RNA polymerase
