[The description below was written by a language model from this plasmid's Addgene catalogue record and pLannotate feature annotations shown in this document.]
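Description:
pSLQ11474 is a piggyBac (PB) transposon-based CRISPR plasmid built to express a Cas12a guide RNA in mammalian cells in response to a signalling input. It is propagated in E. coli through a high-copy ColE1/pUC-type origin with ampicillin selection (AmpR under its own bla promoter). It also retains cloning-vector remnants: an f1 origin, T7 and T3 promoters, lac promoter/operator elements and a lacZα fragment. The short KanR and lacI fragments called by the annotation are likely incidental matches rather than functional genes. The piggyBac terminal repeats implied by the backbone name are not annotated in the feature table, and no mammalian selection marker is recorded.

According to the catalogue description, the payload is a single inducible transcription unit: STAT6 response elements placed upstream of a minimal CMV promoter, driving TagBFP, followed by a Triplex element, the crAAVS1_6 Cas12a crRNA and an SV40 polyadenylation signal. The minimal promoter has little activity by itself, so transcription should depend on activated STAT6 binding the response elements. BFP fluorescence then provides a visual readout of that activation. Because Cas12a can excise its own crRNAs from longer transcripts, the guide can be carried on the same Pol II mRNA. The Triplex, an RNA-stabilising structure, is generally used to preserve the upstream coding transcript after the crRNA and poly(A) tail are cleaved off. The STAT6 elements, Triplex and crRNA are not detected as features, but the annotated minimal CMV, TagBFP and SV40 poly(A) match the stated order. The guide name suggests an AAVS1 target. The associated work concerns recording biological signals in mammalian cells with Cas12a base editors, where such a construct would convert STAT6 pathway activity into guide-dependent editing.
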