Addgene plasmid #183624: pSLQ11474
Purpose: PB-STAT6RE-minCMV-BFP-Triplex-crAAVS1_6-SV40pA
Depositing lab: Stanley Qi. Publication: Scalable biological signal recording in mammalian cells using Cas12a base editors. Kempton HR, Love KS, Guo LY, Qi LS. Nat Chem Biol. 2022 May 30. pii: 10.1038/s41589-022-01034-2. doi: 10.1038/s41589-022-01034-2. PubMed 35637351.
Backbone
  Vector backbone: PB
  Vector type: CRISPR
Growth in bacteria
  Bacterial resistance: Ampicillin, 100 μg/mL
  Growth temperature: 37°C
  Growth strain: NEB Stable
  Copy number: Unknown
Gene/Insert
  Gene/Insert name: Cas12 Guide (crAAVS1_6)
Terms and licenses: Academic/Nonprofit Terms; Industry Terms: Not Available to Industry
How to cite: pSLQ11474 was a gift from Stanley Qi (Addgene plasmid # 183624 ; http://n2t.net/addgene:183624 ; RRID:Addgene_183624)
